Addgene plasmid #220454: psiTE(2)-Gal4DBD
Purpose: Split intein version of Trojan-Gal4DBD. Create Gal4DBD hemi-driver lines from MiMIC lines, in which MiMIC cassette was inserted into Phase 2 coding intron.
Depositing lab: Benjamin White. Depositing organization: National Institute of Mental Health (NIMH). Publication: Hox gene-specific cellular targeting using split intein Trojan exons. Diao F, Vasudevan D, Heckscher ES, White BH. Proc Natl Acad Sci U S A. 2024 Apr 23;121(17):e2317083121. doi: 10.1073/pnas.2317083121. Epub 2024 Apr 11. PubMed 38602904.
Backbone
  Vector backbone: pBS
  Vector type: Insect Expression
Growth in bacteria
  Bacterial resistance: Ampicillin, 100 μg/mL
  Growth temperature: 37°C
  Growth strain: DH5alpha
  Copy number: High Copy
Gene/Insert
  Gene/Insert name: CfaN-Gal4DBD-CfaC
  Species: Other
  Insert size (bp): 1158
  Cloning method: Gene Synthesis
Terms and licenses: Academic/Nonprofit Terms; Industry Terms: Not Available to Industry
How to cite: psiTE(2)-Gal4DBD was a gift from Benjamin White (Addgene plasmid # 220454 ; http://n2t.net/addgene:220454 ; RRID:Addgene_220454)
