[The description below was written by a language model from this plasmid's Addgene catalogue record and pLannotate feature annotations shown in this document.]
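Description:
psiTE(2)-Gal4DBD is a 4.5 kb pBluescript-based (pBS) donor plasmid for Drosophila transgenesis. It is a split intein version of the Trojan exon Gal4DBD construct. It replicates at high copy in E. coli from a ColE1/pUC-type origin and is selected with ampicillin through the AmpR (β-lactamase) gene. The backbone also carries an f1 origin, lac promoter/operator and lacZα remnants, and flanking T7 and T3 promoters.

The payload is a synthesized 1,158 bp CfaN-Gal4DBD-CfaC insert sitting between two φC31 attB sites in inverted orientation. This arrangement allows φC31 integrase-mediated cassette exchange with the attP-flanked MiMIC cassette already present in a fly line. The annotation software detects three parts of the insert: an N-terminal DnaE-type split intein segment (corresponding to CfaN), a short region matched to the bZIP factor Tef that probably represents a leucine zipper heterodimerization domain, and the yeast GAL4 DNA-binding domain. The C-terminal intein segment (CfaC) named in the insert is not annotated, and neither are any splice acceptor or donor sequences, which a Trojan exon would be expected to have.

The "(2)" in the name indicates the reading-frame version, meant for MiMIC insertions in phase 2 coding introns. After exchange, the cassette should be spliced into the host gene's transcript as an artificial exon. The flanking intein halves would presumably then excise the Gal4DBD module from the translated host protein, though the record does not spell out this mechanism. The resulting flies are Gal4DBD hemi-driver lines that express the DNA-binding half of split Gal4 in the native pattern of the host gene. Combined with a complementary activation-domain hemi-driver, they allow intersectional targeting of cells, and the associated study applied this to Hox gene-specific targeting.
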