Features (pLannotate 1.2.2; 16 found; start..end, strand, type, name):
     26..44      +  promoter       T7 promoter: promoter for bacteriophage T7 RNA polymerase
     87..156     +  protein_bind   attB: attB site for the φC31 integrase (Groth et al., 2000) phage φC31 integrase
    279..566     +  CDS            dnaE-N (fragment): DPO3A_SYNY3 - Experimental evidence at protein level: Swiss-Prot protein existence level 1. DNA polymerase III is a complex, multichain enzyme responsible for most of the replicative synthesis in bacteria. This DNA polymerase also exhibits 3' to 5' exonuclease activity. The alpha chain is the DNA polymerase (By similarity). From Synechocystis sp. (strain PCC 6803 / Kazusa).
    651..773     +  CDS            Tef (fragment): TEF_RAT - Experimental evidence at protein level: Swiss-Prot protein existence level 1. Transcription factor that binds to and transactivates the TSHB promoter. Binds to a minimal DNA-binding sequence 5'- [TC][AG][AG]TTA[TC][AG]-3'. From Rattus norvegicus (Rat).
    828..1268    +  CDS            GAL4 (fragment): GAL4_YEAST - Experimental evidence at protein level: Swiss-Prot protein existence level 1. This protein is a positive regulator for the gene expression of the galactose-induced genes such as GAL1, GAL2, GAL7, GAL10, and MEL1 which code for the enzymes used to convert galactose to glucose. It recognizes a 17 base pair sequence in (5'-CGGRNNRCYNYNCNCCG-3') the upstream activating sequence (UAS-G) of these genes. From Saccharomyces cerevisiae (strain ATCC 204508 / S288c) (Baker's yeast).
   1575..1644    -  protein_bind   attB: attB site for the φC31 integrase (Groth et al., 2000) phage φC31 integrase
   1690..1708    -  promoter       T3 promoter: promoter for bacteriophage T3 RNA polymerase
   1753..1769    -  protein_bind   lac operator: The lac repressor binds to the lac operator to inhibit transcription in E. coli. This inhibition can be relieved by adding lactose or isopropyl-β-D-thiogalactopyranoside (IPTG). lac repressor encoded by lacI
   1777..1807    -  promoter       lac promoter: promoter for the E. coli lac operon
   1822..1843    -  protein_bind   CAP binding site: CAP binding activates transcription in the presence of cAMP. E. coli catabolite activator protein
   1856..1948    -  CDS            lacI (fragment): lac repressor; lacI; The lac repressor binds to the lac operator to inhibit transcription in E. coli. This inhibition can be relieved by adding lactose or isopropyl-β-D-thiogalactopyranoside (IPTG).
   2131..2719    -  rep_origin     ori: high-copy-number ColE1/pMB1/pBR322/pUC origin of replication
   2890..3750    -  CDS            AmpR: β-lactamase; bla; confers resistance to ampicillin, carbenicillin, and related antibiotics
   3751..3855    -  promoter       AmpR promoter: bla
   3882..4310    +  rep_origin     f1 ori (sequence partly withheld): f1 bacteriophage origin of replication; arrow indicates direction of (+) strand synthesis
   4342..23      -  CDS            lacZα (fragment) (across the origin): LacZα fragment of β-galactosidase; lacZ fragment
>Addgene plasmid #220454 | psiTE(2)-Gal4DBD | addgene full sequence | sequence record 436806 | Addgene NGS Result
TTGTAAAACGACGGCCAGTGAATTGTAATACGACTCACTATAGGGCGACCCACCGGTGCATGCGCGGCCG
CGATGTAGGTCACGGTCTCGAAGCCGCGGTGCGGGTGCCAGGGCGTGCCCTTGGGCTCCCCGGGCGCGTA
CTCCACCTCACCCATCTGGTCCATCATGATGTCTAGAAGTCGATCCAACATGGCGACTTGTCCCATCCCC
GGCATGTTTAAATATACTAATTATTCTTGAACTAATTTTAATCAACCGATTTATCTCTCTTCCGCAGGGA
ATATTGCCTGTCCTACGACACCGAGATCCTGACCGTGGAGTACGGCTTCCTGCCCATCGGCAAGATCGTG
GAGGAGCGCATCGAGTGCACCGTGTACACCGTGGACAAGAACGGCTTCGTGTACACCCAGCCCATCGCCC
AGTGGCACAACCGCGGCGAGCAGGAGGTGTTCGAGTACTGCCTGGAGGACGGCTCCATCATCCGCGCCAC
CAAGGACCACAAGTTCATGACCACCGACGGCCAGATGCTGCCCATCGACGAGATCTTCGAGCGCGGCCTG
GACCTGAAGCAGGTGGACGGCCTGCCCGAGGGCCGCGGCAGCCTGCTGACCTGCGGCGATGTGGAGGAGA
ACCCCGGGCCCATGCTGGAGATCCGCGCCGCCTTCCTGCGCCAGCGCAACACCGCCCTGCGCACCGAGGT
GGCCGAGCTGGAGCAGGAGGTGCAGCGCCTGGAGAACGAGGTGAGCCAGTACGAGACCCGCTACGGCCCC
CTGGGCGGCGGCAAGGCTAGCGGAGGAGGTGGTGGAGGTGGAGGTGGAGGTACTAGTATGAAGCTGCTGA
GTAGTATTGAACAAGCGTGTGACATATGCCGACTTAAGAAGCTGAAGTGCAGCAAGGAAAAGCCGAAGTG
CGCCAAATGTCTTAAGAACAATTGGGAGTGCCGGTACTCGCCAAAGACGAAGCGAAGCCCTTTGACACGC
GCTCATTTGACTGAAGTGGAGAGTCGCCTGGAGCGCCTTGAGCAGTTGTTCCTCCTCATTTTTCCCCGTG
AAGACCTCGACATGATACTGAAGATGGATAGTCTCCAAGATATTAAGGCCCTGCTCACTGGCCTGTTTGT
TCAGGATAACGTCAACAAGGATGCCGTGACGGACCGCCTTGCCTCGGTGGAGACAGATATGCCACTTACC
TTGCGGCAGCATCGCATCTCGGCTACCAGCAGTAGTGAAGAAAGTTCCAATAAGGGTCAACGGCAACTGA
CGGTATCGGAAGGACGCGGATCGTTGCTGACGTGCGGAGACGTGGAGGAGAATCCGGGCCCCGTGAAGAT
CATCTCCCGCAAGTCCCTGGGCACCCAGAACGTGTACGACATCGGCGTGGAGAAGGACCACAACTTCCTG
CTGAAGAACGGCCTGGTGGCCTCCAACTGCTTCAACAGGTAAGTTATTGAACAATGGCATCAAATGCCTT
CATCATCACTACCCTTTAGCCCTTAAGACCCCACAATGACCTTACCCACTCAGAGAAAAAAGTAAATATG
AAAGCCCATTTGAACTTCTCATCATGATGGACCAGATGGGTGAGGTGGAGTACGCGCCCGGGGAGCCCAA
GGGCACGCCCTGGCACCCGCACCGCGGCTTCGAGACCGTGACCTACATCGGCGCGCCGGTACCACTAGTG
GGGAGGTTCCCTTTAGTGAGGGTTAATTGCGCGCTTGGCGTAATCATGGTCATAGCTGTTTCCTGTGTGA
AATTGTTATCCGCTCACAATTCCACACAACATACGAGCCGGAAGCATAAAGTGTAAAGCCTGGGGTGCCT
AATGAGTGAGCTAACTCACATTAATTGCGTTGCGCTCACTGCCCGCTTTCCAGTCGGGAAACCTGTCGTG
CCAGCTGCATTAATGAATCGGCCAACGCGCGGGGAGAGGCGGTTTGCGTATTGGGCGCTCTTCCGCTTCC
TCGCTCACTGACTCGCTGCGCTCGGTCGTTCGGCTGCGGCGAGCGGTATCAGCTCACTCAAAGGCGGTAA
TACGGTTATCCACAGAATCAGGGGATAACGCAGGAAAGAACATGTGAGCAAAAGGCCAGCAAAAGGCCAG
GAACCGTAAAAAGGCCGCGTTGCTGGCGTTTTTCCATAGGCTCCGCCCCCCTGACGAGCATCACAAAAAT
CGACGCTCAAGTCAGAGGTGGCGAAACCCGACAGGACTATAAAGATACCAGGCGTTTCCCCCTGGAAGCT
CCCTCGTGCGCTCTCCTGTTCCGACCCTGCCGCTTACCGGATACCTGTCCGCCTTTCTCCCTTCGGGAAG
CGTGGCGCTTTCTCATAGCTCACGCTGTAGGTATCTCAGTTCGGTGTAGGTCGTTCGCTCCAAGCTGGGC
TGTGTGCACGAACCCCCCGTTCAGCCCGACCGCTGCGCCTTATCCGGTAACTATCGTCTTGAGTCCAACC
CGGTAAGACACGACTTATCGCCACTGGCAGCAGCCACTGGTAACAGGATTAGCAGAGCGAGGTATGTAGG
CGGTGCTACAGAGTTCTTGAAGTGGTGGCCTAACTACGGCTACACTAGAAGAACAGTATTTGGTATCTGC
GCTCTGCTGAAGCCAGTTACCTTCGGAAAAAGAGTTGGTAGCTCTTGATCCGGCAAACAAACCACCGCTG
GTAGCGGTGGTTTTTTTGTTTGCAAGCAGCAGATTACGCGCAGAAAAAAAGGATCTCAAGAAGATCCTTT
GATCTTTTCTACGGGGTCTGACGCTCAGTGGAACGAAAACTCACGTTAAGGGATTTTGGTCATGAGATTA
TCAAAAAGGATCTTCACCTAGATCCTTTTAAATTAAAAATGAAGTTTTAAATCAATCTAAAGTATATATG
AGTAAACTTGGTCTGACAGTTACCAATGCTTAATCAGTGAGGCACCTATCTCAGCGATCTGTCTATTTCG
TTCATCCATAGTTGCCTGACTCCCCGTCGTGTAGATAACTACGATACGGGAGGGCTTACCATCTGGCCCC
AGTGCTGCAATGATACCGCGAGACCCACGCTCACCGGCTCCAGATTTATCAGCAATAAACCAGCCAGCCG
GAAGGGCCGAGCGCAGAAGTGGTCCTGCAACTTTATCCGCCTCCATCCAGTCTATTAATTGTTGCCGGGA
AGCTAGAGTAAGTAGTTCGCCAGTTAATAGTTTGCGCAACGTTGTTGCCATTGCTACAGGCATCGTGGTG
TCACGCTCGTCGTTTGGTATGGCTTCATTCAGCTCCGGTTCCCAACGATCAAGGCGAGTTACATGATCCC
CCATGTTGTGCAAAAAAGCGGTTAGCTCCTTCGGTCCTCCGATCGTTGTCAGAAGTAAGTTGGCCGCAGT
GTTATCACTCATGGTTATGGCAGCACTGCATAATTCTCTTACTGTCATGCCATCCGTAAGATGCTTTTCT
GTGACTGGTGAGTACTCAACCAAGTCATTCTGAGAATAGTGTATGCGGCGACCGAGTTGCTCTTGCCCGG
CGTCAATACGGGATAATACCGCGCCACATAGCAGAACTTTAAAAGTGCTCATCATTGGAAAACGTTCTTC
GGGGCGAAAACTCTCAAGGATCTTACCGCTGTTGAGATCCAGTTCGATGTAACCCACTCGTGCACCCAAC
TGATCTTCAGCATCTTTTACTTTCACCAGCGTTTCTGGGTGAGCAAAAACAGGAAGGCAAAATGCCGCAA
AAAAGGGAATAAGGGCGACACGGAAATGTTGAATACTCATACTCTTCCTTTTTCAATATTATTGAAGCAT
TTATCAGGGTTATTGTCTCATGAGCGGATACATATTTGAATGTATTTAGAAAAATAAACAAATAGGGGTT
CCGCGCACATTTCCCCGAAAAGTGCCACCTG
[124 nt withheld, positions 3882-4005]
C
[91 nt withheld, positions 4007-4097]
A
[49 nt withheld, positions 4099-4147]
CCTTTGACGTTGGAGTCCACGTTCTTT
[37 nt withheld, positions 4175-4211]
ACCCTATCTCGGTCTATTCTTTTGATTTATAAGGGATTTTGCCGATTTCGGCCTATTGGTTAAAAAATGA
GCTGATTTAACAAAAATTTAACGCGAATTTTAACAAAATATTAACGCTTACAATTTGCCATTCGCCATTC
AGGCTGCGCAACTGTTGGGAAGGGCGATCGGTGCGGGCCTCTTCGCTATTACGCCAGCTGGCGAAAGGGG
GATGTGCTGCAAGGCGATTAAGTTGGGTAACGCCAGGGTTTTCCCAGTCACGACG
